>Addgene plasmid #229370 | pXTK133 [Linker_SynTer-L8_PartType4] | addgene full sequence | sequence record 464852 | Addgene NGS Result
TTGAGATCCTTTTTTTCTGCGCGTAATCTGCTGCTTGCAAACAAAAAAACCACCGCTACCAGCGGTGGTT
TGTTTGCCGGATCAAGAGCTACCAACTCTTTTTCCGAAGGTAACTGGCTTCAGCAGAGCGCAGATACCAA
ATACTGTTCTTCTAGTGTAGCCGTAGTTAGGCCACCACTTCAAGAACTCTGTAGCACCGCCTACATACCT
CGCTCTGCTAATCCTGTTACCAGTGGCTGCTGCCAGTGGCGATAAGTCGTGTCTTACCGGGTTGGACTCA
AGACGATAGTTACCGGATAAGGCGCAGCGGTCGGGCTGAACGGGGGGTTCGTGCACACAGCCCAGCTTGG
AGCGAACGACCTACACCGAACTGAGATACCTACAGCGTGAGCTATGAGAAAGCGCCACGCTTCCCGAAGG
GAGAAAGGCGGACAGGTATCCGGTAAGCGGCAGGGTCGGAACAGGAGAGCGCACGAGGGAGCTTCCAGGG
GGAAACGCCTGGTATCTTTATAGTCCTGTCGGGTTTCGCCACCTCTGACTTGAGCGTCGATTTTTGTGAT
GCTCGTCAGGGGGGCGGAGCCTATGGAAAAACGCCAGCAACGCGAGTCGGTCTCTTGGCCATATGCCCAC
TAAGAGTTTGTAGAAACGCAAAAAGGCCATCCGTCAGGATGGCCTTCTGCTTAATTTGATGGTTATCAGA
AGAGTGTAAGCGGGTTGACTAAACGTGAGACCAGAGTAGCCCGCCTAATGAGCGGGCTTTTTTTTAATTC
CCCTATTTGTTTATTTTTCTAAATACATTCAAATATGTATCCGCTCATGAGACAATAACCCTGATAAATG
CTTCAATAATATTGAAAAAGGAAGAGTATGAGCATTCAGCATTTTCGTGTGGCGCTGATTCCGTTTTTTG
CGGCGTTTTGCCTGCCGGTGTTTGCGCATCCGGAAACCCTGGTGAAAGTGAAAGATGCGGAAGATCAACT
GGGTGCGCGCGTGGGCTATATTGAACTGGATCTGAACAGCGGCAAAATTCTGGAATCTTTTCGTCCGGAA
GAACGTTTTCCGATGATGAGCACCTTTAAAGTGCTGCTGTGCGGTGCGGTTCTGAGCCGTGTGGATGCGG
GCCAGGAACAACTGGGCCGTCGTATTCATTATAGCCAGAACGATCTGGTGGAATATAGCCCGGTGACCGA
AAAACATCTGACCGATGGCATGACCGTGCGTGAACTGTGCAGCGCGGCGATTACCATGAGCGATAACACC
GCGGCGAACCTGCTGCTGACGACCATTGGCGGTCCGAAAGAACTGACCGCGTTTCTGCATAACATGGGCG
ATCATGTGACCCGTCTGGATCGTTGGGAACCGGAACTGAACGAAGCGATTCCGAACGATGAACGTGATAC
CACCATGCCGGCAGCAATGGCGACCACCCTGCGTAAACTGCTGACGGGTGAGCTGCTGACCCTGGCAAGC
CGCCAGCAACTGATTGATTGGATGGAAGCGGATAAAGTGGCGGGTCCGCTGCTGCGTAGCGCGCTGCCGG
CTGGCTGGTTTATTGCGGATAAAAGCGGTGCGGGCGAACGTGGCAGCCGTGGCATTATTGCGGCGCTGGG
CCCGGATGGTAAACCGAGCCGTATTGTGGTGATTTATACCACCGGCAGCCAGGCGACGATGGATGAACGT
AACCGTCAGATTGCGGAAATTGGCGCGAGCCTGATTAAACATTGGTAAACCGATACAATTAAAGGCTCCT
TTTGGAGCCTTTTTTTTTGGACGACCCTTGTCAGATCAAAGGATCTTC
Features (pLannotate 1.2.2; 5 found; start..end, strand, type, name):
      1..589     +  rep_origin     ori: high-copy-number ColE1/pMB1/pBR322/pUC origin of replication
    651..678     -  terminator     rrnB T2 terminator: transcription terminator T2 from the E. coli rrnB gene
    776..867     +  promoter       AmpR promoter: bla
    868..1725    +  CDS            bla: BLAT_ECOLX - Experimental evidence at protein level: Swiss-Prot protein existence level 1. TEM-type are the most prevalent beta-lactamases in enterobacteria; they hydrolyze the beta-lactam bond in susceptible beta-lactam antibiotics, thus conferring resistance to penicillins and cephalosporins. TEM-3 and TEM-4 are capable of hydrolyzing cefotaxime and ceftazidime. TEM-5 is capable of hydrolyzing ceftazidime. TEM-6 is capable of hydrolyzing ceftazidime and aztreonam. TEM-8/CAZ-2, TEM- 16/CAZ-7 and TEM-24/CAZ-6 are markedly active against ceftazidime. IRT- 4 shows resistance to beta-lactamase in
   1732..1771    +  terminator     fd terminator: central terminator from bacteriophage fd (Otsuka and Kunisawa, 1982)
