[The description below was written by a language model from this plasmid's Addgene catalogue record and pLannotate feature annotations shown in this document.]
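Description:
pXTK133 [Linker_SynTer-L8_PartType4] is a small (about 1.8 kb) Golden Gate part plasmid from the XanthoMoClo toolkit, a modular cloning system developed for genetic work in the bacterial genera Xanthobacter and Roseixanthobacter. It is built on the pXTK part backbone and is catalogued as a bacterial expression vector, although its role is that of a storage and donor plasmid: it is propagated in E. coli and carries a single standardised part that is released and assembled with other parts into larger constructs. Maintenance relies on a ColE1/pMB1-family origin of replication and on a TEM-type beta-lactamase gene (bla) driven by its native AmpR promoter, giving ampicillin selection. The catalogue entry lists the plasmid as low copy, whereas the annotation tool identifies the origin as the high-copy pUC/ColE1 type; the record does not resolve this difference.

The payload is a synthetic element named SynTer-L8 Linker, designated a Type 4 part in the toolkit's hierarchy. The name suggests a synthetic terminator-containing linker, but the record does not spell out its function, and the automated feature table does not annotate the insert as such. The table shows two short terminators besides the origin and resistance cassette: an rrnB T2 terminator on the reverse strand between the origin and the bla promoter, and a bacteriophage fd terminator just downstream of bla. Whether either belongs to the part or simply insulates the backbone cannot be determined from the record. The Type IIS restriction sites and overhangs used for assembly are also not stated, and the cloning sites are listed as unknown.
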