Addgene plasmid #229370: pXTK133 [Linker_SynTer-L8_PartType4]
Purpose: XanthoMoClo Golden Gate Part Plasmid for cloning, contains Linker_SynTer-L8_PartType4
Depositing lab: Michael Springer. Depositing organization: Harvard Medical School. Publication: XanthoMoClo horizontal line A Robust Modular Cloning Genetic Toolkit for the Genera Xanthobacter and Roseixanthobacter. Soltysiak MPM, Ory ALH, Lee AD, Christophersen CE, Jalihal AP, Springer M. ACS Synth Biol. 2025 Apr 18;14(4):1173-1190. doi: 10.1021/acssynbio.4c00806. Epub 2025 Mar 13. PubMed 40080684.
Backbone
  Vector backbone: pXTK
  Vector type: Bacterial Expression
Growth in bacteria
  Bacterial resistance: Ampicillin, 100 μg/mL
  Growth temperature: 37°C
  Growth strain: DH5alpha
  Copy number: Low Copy
Gene/Insert
  Gene/Insert name: SynTer-L8 Linker (alt name: Linker_SynTer-L8_PartType4)
  Species: Synthetic
  Cloning method: Restriction Enzyme; 5′ cloning site unknown (unknown if destroyed)
Terms and licenses: Academic/Nonprofit Terms; Industry Terms: Not Available to Industry
How to cite: pXTK133 [Linker_SynTer-L8_PartType4] was a gift from Michael Springer (Addgene plasmid # 229370 ; http://n2t.net/addgene:229370 ; RRID:Addgene_229370)
